Addgene plasmid #134814: pED17x11
Purpose: sfGFP expression plasmid for characterizing qtRNA charging
Depositing lab: Ahmed Badran. Depositing organization: Broad Institute. Publication: Multiplex suppression of four quadruplet codons via tRNA directed evolution. DeBenedictis EA, Carver GD, Chung CZ, Soll D, Badran AH. Nat Commun. 2021 Sep 29;12(1):5706. doi: 10.1038/s41467-021-25948-y. PubMed 34588441.
Backbone
  Vector backbone: KanR pUC
  Backbone size w/o insert (bp): 2429
  Total vector size (bp): 3171
  Vector type: Bacterial Expression, Synthetic Biology
Growth in bacteria
  Bacterial resistance: Kanamycin, 50 μg/mL
  Growth temperature: 37°C
  Growth strain: DH5alpha
  Copy number: High Copy
Gene/Insert
  Gene/Insert name: sfGFP-151-TAGA
  Insert size (bp): 742
  Mutation: 151-TAGA
  Tag / fusion protein: 6xHis (C terminal on insert)
Terms and licenses: Academic/Nonprofit Terms; Industry Terms: Not Available to Industry
How to cite: pED17x11 was a gift from Ahmed Badran (Addgene plasmid # 134814 ; http://n2t.net/addgene:134814 ; RRID:Addgene_134814)
