[The description below was written by a language model from this plasmid's Addgene catalogue record and pLannotate feature annotations shown in this document.]
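Description:
pED17x11 is a small (about 3.2 kb), high-copy bacterial expression plasmid built on a kanamycin-resistant pUC-type backbone. It replicates in E. coli through the ColE1/pUC origin and is selected with the aph(3')-Ia aminoglycoside phosphotransferase gene (KanR). Both the depositor sequence and the repository's sequencing result are the same length and carry the same set of annotated features, differing only in orientation and numbering.

The payload is a superfolder GFP reporter, sfGFP-151-TAGA, in which position 151 of the coding sequence carries the four-base codon TAGA, and the protein ends in a C-terminal 6xHis tag. Normal triplet decoding of this site would hit the embedded TAG stop or shift the reading frame, so full-length fluorescent protein should be made only when a quadruplet-decoding tRNA (qtRNA) reads all four bases as one codon. This frame disruption probably explains why the automated annotation splits the open reading frame into two overlapping fragments, one called as superfolder GFP and the downstream one matched to the related Aequorea-derived variant WasCFP; together they represent the single sfGFP insert rather than two separate reporters. The tonB bidirectional terminator lies just downstream of the reporter, between it and KanR, while a segment of the rrnB operon (5S rRNA with the T1 and T2 terminators) sits upstream and insulates the cassette from read-through from the origin side. The promoter driving sfGFP is not annotated or stated in the record.

The stated purpose is sfGFP expression for characterizing qtRNA charging. The His tag could allow the suppressed product to be purified so that the residue inserted at position 151 can be examined, although the record does not say so.
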