Features (pLannotate 1.2.2; 8 found; start..end, strand, type, name):
    513..1101    +  rep_origin     ori: high-copy-number ColE1/pMB1/pBR322/pUC origin of replication
   1387..1502    +  ncRNA          5S rRNA: Accession: RF00001 - 5S ribosomal RNA
   1506..1592    +  terminator     rrnB T1 terminator: Escherichia coli rrnB; transcription terminator T1 from the E. coli rrnB gene
   1684..1711    +  terminator     rrnB T2 terminator: transcription terminator T2 from the E. coli rrnB gene
   1920..2369    +  CDS            Superfolder GFP (fragment): Superfolder GFP is a basic (constitutively fluorescent) green fluorescent protein published in 2005, derived from Aequorea victoria. It is reported to be a very rapidly-maturing weak dimer.
   2332..2634    +  CDS            WasCFP (fragment): WasCFP is a basic (constitutively fluorescent) green fluorescent protein published in 2012, derived from Aequorea victoria. It has high acid sensitivity.
   2688..2719    +  terminator     tonB terminator: bidirectional E. coli tonB-P14 transcription terminator
   2735..379     -  CDS            KanR (across the origin): aminoglycoside phosphotransferase; aph(3')-Ia; confers resistance to kanamycin in bacteria or G418 (Geneticin®) in eukaryotes
>Addgene plasmid #134814 | pED17x11 | depositor full sequence | sequence record 259782 | pED17x11 sequence 3171 bps
ACACTGCCAGCGCATCAACAATATTTTCACCTGAATCAGGATATTCTTCTAATACCTGGAATGCTGTTTT
CCCGGGGATCGCAGTGGTGAGTAACCATGCATCATCAGGAGTACGGATAAAATGCTTGATGGTCGGAAGA
GGCATAAATTCCGTCAGCCAGTTTAGTCTGACCATCTCATCTGTAACATCATTGGCAACGCTACCTTTGC
CATGTTTCAGAAACAACTCTGGCGCATCGGGCTTCCCATACAATCGATAGATTGTCGCACCTGATTGCCC
GACATTATCGCGAGCCCATTTATACCCATATAAATCAGCATCCATGTTGGAATTTAATCGCGGCCTCGAG
CAAGACGTTTCCCGTTGAATATGGCTCATAACACCCCTTGTATTACTGTTTATGTAAGCAGACAGTTTTA
TTGTTCATGATGATATATTTTTATCTTGTGCAATGTAACATCAGAGATTTTGAAGGCCAAATAGGCCGTG
TAGAAAAGATCAAAGGATCTTCTTGAGATCCTTTTTTTCTGCGCGTAATCTGCTGCTTGCAAACAAAAAA
ACCACCGCTACCAGCGGTGGTTTGTTTGCCGGATCAAGAGCTACCAACTCTTTTTCCGAAGGTAACTGGC
TTCAGCAGAGCGCAGATACCAAATACTGTTCTTCTAGTGTAGCCGTAGTTAGGCCACCACTTCAAGAACT
CTGTAGCACCGCCTACATACCTCGCTCTGCTAATCCTGTTACCAGTGGCTGCTGCCAGTGGCGATAAGTC
GTGTCTTACCGGGTTGGACTCAAGACGATAGTTACCGGATAAGGCGCAGCGGTCGGGCTGAACGGGGGGT
TCGTGCACACAGCCCAGCTTGGAGCGAACGACCTACACCGAACTGAGATACCTACAGCGTGAGCTATGAG
AAAGCGCCACGCTTCCCGAAGGGAGAAAGGCGGACAGGTATCCGGTAAGCGGCAGGGTCGGAACAGGAGA
GCGCACGAGGGAGCTTCCAGGGGGAAACGCCTGGTATCTTTATAGTCCTGTCGGGTTTCGCCACCTCTGA
CTTGAGCGTCGATTTTTGTGATGCTCGTCAGGGGGGCGGAGCCTATGGAAAAACGCCAGCAACGCGGCCT
TTTTACGGTTCCTGGCCTTTTGCTGGCCTTTTGCTCACATGTTCTTTCCTGCGTTATCCCCTGATTCTGT
GGATAACCGTATTACCGCCTTTGAGTGAGCTGATACCGCTCGCCGCAGCCGAACGACCGAGCGCAGCGAG
TCAGTGAGCGAGGAAGCGGAAGAGCGCCAAGAGGACATCCGGTGGCTGTTTTGGCGGATGAGAGAAGATT
TTCAGCCTGATACAGATTAAATCAGAACGCAGAAGCGGTCTGATAAAACAGAATTTGCCTGGCGGCAGTA
GCGCGGTGGTCCCACCTGACCCCATGCCGAACTCAGAAGTGAAACGCCGTAGCGCCGATGGTAGTGTGGG
GTCTCCCCATGCGAGAGTAGGGAACTGCCAGGCATCAAATAAAACGAAAGGCTCAGTCGAAAGACTGGGC
CTTTCGTTTTATCTGTTGTTTGTCGGTGAACGCTCTCCTGAGTAGGACAAATCCGCCGGGAGCGGATTTG
AACGTTGCGAAGCAACGGCCCGGAGGGTGGCGGGCAGGACGCCCGCCATAAACTGCCAGGCATCAAATTA
AGCAGAAGGCCATCCTGACGGATGGCCTTTTTGCGTTTCTACAAACTCGCTGAGGATTCTAGAGCACAGC
TAACACCACGTCGTCCCTATCTGCTGCCCTAGGTCTATGAGTGGTTGCTGGATAACTTTACGGGCATGCA
TAAGGCTCGTATAATATATTCAGGGAGACCACAACGGTTTCCCTCTACAAATAATTTTGTTTAACTTTAT
ATCTGTTATTTTTTAAGGAGGAAAAAAAAATGAGCAAAGGTGAAGAGCTGTTTACGGGTGTAGTACCGAT
CTTAGTGGAATTAGACGGCGACGTGAACGGTCACAAATTTAGCGTGCGCGGCGAAGGCGAAGGTGACGCT
ACCAATGGTAAATTGACCCTGAAGTTTATTTGCACAACAGGCAAATTACCCGTTCCGTGGCCCACCTTAG
TGACCACCCTGACCTATGGCGTTCAGTGCTTCAGTCGTTACCCAGATCATATGAAACAACACGATTTTTT
CAAATCAGCCATGCCTGAAGGATATGTTCAAGAGCGTACAATCAGCTTCAAGGACGATGGCACCTATAAA
ACGCGTGCGGAAGTGAAATTTGAAGGCGACACATTAGTAAACCGTATCGAACTGAAAGGTATCGACTTCA
AAGAAGACGGCAACATTTTAGGCCATAAGCTGGAATATAACTTTAATTCTCATAACGTGTAGAATTACGG
CCGATAAACAGAAAAACGGTATCAAGGCAAATTTCAAAATTCGCCATAACGTGGAAGACGGCAGCGTTCA
ATTAGCGGATCATTATCAACAAAACACGCCGATTGGTGACGGGCCTGTACTGTTACCTGACAACCACTAC
CTGAGCACCCAGTCAGTCCTGAGCAAAGATCCGAACGAAAAACGCGATCACATGGTTCTGTTAGAATTCG
TGACCGCTGCAGGCATTACTCACGGAATGGACGAACTCTACAAGGGAAGCCATCACCACCACCATCACTG
AACTTAATTAACGGCACTCCTCAGCCAAGTCAAAAGCCTCCGACCGGAGGCTTTTGACTACATGCCCATG
GCGTTTAGAAAAACTCATCGAGCATCAAATGAAACTGCAATTTATTCATATCAGGATTATCAATACCATA
TTTTTGAAAAAGCCGTTTCTGTAATGAAGGAGAAAACTCACCGAGGCAGTTCCATAGGATGGCAAGATCC
TGGTATCGGTCTGCGATTCCGACTCGTCCAACATCAATACAACCTATTAATTTCCCCTCGTCAAAAATAA
GGTTATCAAGTGAGAAATCACCATGAGTGACGACTGAATCCGGTGAGAATGGCAAAAGCTTATGCATTTC
TTTCCAGACTTGTTCAACAGGCCAGCCATTACGCTCGTCATCAAAATCACTCGCATCAACCAAACCGTTA
TTCATTCGTGATTGCGCCTGAGCGAGACGAAATACGCGATCGCTGTTAAAAGGACAATTACAAACAGGAA
TCGAATGCAACCGGCGCAGGA
