Features (pLannotate 1.2.2; 8 found; start..end, strand, type, name):
    127..154     -  terminator     rrnB T2 terminator: transcription terminator T2 from the E. coli rrnB gene
    246..332     -  terminator     rrnB T1 terminator: Escherichia coli rrnB; transcription terminator T1 from the E. coli rrnB gene
    334..449     -  ncRNA          5S rRNA: Accession: RF00001 - 5S ribosomal RNA
    737..1325    -  rep_origin     ori: high-copy-number ColE1/pMB1/pBR322/pUC origin of replication
   1459..2274    +  CDS            KanR: aminoglycoside phosphotransferase; aph(3')-Ia; confers resistance to kanamycin in bacteria or G418 (Geneticin®) in eukaryotes
   2290..2321    -  terminator     tonB terminator: bidirectional E. coli tonB-P14 transcription terminator
   2375..2677    -  CDS            WasCFP (fragment): WasCFP is a basic (constitutively fluorescent) green fluorescent protein published in 2012, derived from Aequorea victoria. It has high acid sensitivity.
   2640..3089    -  CDS            Superfolder GFP (fragment): Superfolder GFP is a basic (constitutively fluorescent) green fluorescent protein published in 2005, derived from Aequorea victoria. It is reported to be a very rapidly-maturing weak dimer.
>Addgene plasmid #134814 | pED17x11 | addgene full sequence | sequence record 269555 | Addgene NGS Result
ATATTATACGAGCCTTATGCATGCCCGTAAAGTTATCCAGCAACCACTCATAGACCTAGGGCAGCAGATA
GGGACGACGTGGTGTTAGCTGTGCTCTAGAATCCTCAGCGAGTTTGTAGAAACGCAAAAAGGCCATCCGT
CAGGATGGCCTTCTGCTTAATTTGATGCCTGGCAGTTTATGGCGGGCGTCCTGCCCGCCACCCTCCGGGC
CGTTGCTTCGCAACGTTCAAATCCGCTCCCGGCGGATTTGTCCTACTCAGGAGAGCGTTCACCGACAAAC
AACAGATAAAACGAAAGGCCCAGTCTTTCGACTGAGCCTTTCGTTTTATTTGATGCCTGGCAGTTCCCTA
CTCTCGCATGGGGAGACCCCACACTACCATCGGCGCTACGGCGTTTCACTTCTGAGTTCGGCATGGGGTC
AGGTGGGACCACCGCGCTACTGCCGCCAGGCAAATTCTGTTTTATCAGACCGCTTCTGCGTTCTGATTTA
ATCTGTATCAGGCTGAAAATCTTCTCTCATCCGCCAAAACAGCCACCGGATGTCCTCTTGGCGCTCTTCC
GCTTCCTCGCTCACTGACTCGCTGCGCTCGGTCGTTCGGCTGCGGCGAGCGGTATCAGCTCACTCAAAGG
CGGTAATACGGTTATCCACAGAATCAGGGGATAACGCAGGAAAGAACATGTGAGCAAAAGGCCAGCAAAA
GGCCAGGAACCGTAAAAAGGCCGCGTTGCTGGCGTTTTTCCATAGGCTCCGCCCCCCTGACGAGCATCAC
AAAAATCGACGCTCAAGTCAGAGGTGGCGAAACCCGACAGGACTATAAAGATACCAGGCGTTTCCCCCTG
GAAGCTCCCTCGTGCGCTCTCCTGTTCCGACCCTGCCGCTTACCGGATACCTGTCCGCCTTTCTCCCTTC
GGGAAGCGTGGCGCTTTCTCATAGCTCACGCTGTAGGTATCTCAGTTCGGTGTAGGTCGTTCGCTCCAAG
CTGGGCTGTGTGCACGAACCCCCCGTTCAGCCCGACCGCTGCGCCTTATCCGGTAACTATCGTCTTGAGT
CCAACCCGGTAAGACACGACTTATCGCCACTGGCAGCAGCCACTGGTAACAGGATTAGCAGAGCGAGGTA
TGTAGGCGGTGCTACAGAGTTCTTGAAGTGGTGGCCTAACTACGGCTACACTAGAAGAACAGTATTTGGT
ATCTGCGCTCTGCTGAAGCCAGTTACCTTCGGAAAAAGAGTTGGTAGCTCTTGATCCGGCAAACAAACCA
CCGCTGGTAGCGGTGGTTTTTTTGTTTGCAAGCAGCAGATTACGCGCAGAAAAAAAGGATCTCAAGAAGA
TCCTTTGATCTTTTCTACACGGCCTATTTGGCCTTCAAAATCTCTGATGTTACATTGCACAAGATAAAAA
TATATCATCATGAACAATAAAACTGTCTGCTTACATAAACAGTAATACAAGGGGTGTTATGAGCCATATT
CAACGGGAAACGTCTTGCTCGAGGCCGCGATTAAATTCCAACATGGATGCTGATTTATATGGGTATAAAT
GGGCTCGCGATAATGTCGGGCAATCAGGTGCGACAATCTATCGATTGTATGGGAAGCCCGATGCGCCAGA
GTTGTTTCTGAAACATGGCAAAGGTAGCGTTGCCAATGATGTTACAGATGAGATGGTCAGACTAAACTGG
CTGACGGAATTTATGCCTCTTCCGACCATCAAGCATTTTATCCGTACTCCTGATGATGCATGGTTACTCA
CCACTGCGATCCCCGGGAAAACAGCATTCCAGGTATTAGAAGAATATCCTGATTCAGGTGAAAATATTGT
TGATGCGCTGGCAGTGTTCCTGCGCCGGTTGCATTCGATTCCTGTTTGTAATTGTCCTTTTAACAGCGAT
CGCGTATTTCGTCTCGCTCAGGCGCAATCACGAATGAATAACGGTTTGGTTGATGCGAGTGATTTTGATG
ACGAGCGTAATGGCTGGCCTGTTGAACAAGTCTGGAAAGAAATGCATAAGCTTTTGCCATTCTCACCGGA
TTCAGTCGTCACTCATGGTGATTTCTCACTTGATAACCTTATTTTTGACGAGGGGAAATTAATAGGTTGT
ATTGATGTTGGACGAGTCGGAATCGCAGACCGATACCAGGATCTTGCCATTCTATGGAACTGCCTCGGTG
AGTTTTCTCCTTCATTACAGAAACGGCTTTTTCAAAAATATGGTATTGATAATCCTGATATGAATAAATT
GCAGTTTCATTTGATGCTCGATGAGTTTTTCTAAACGCCATGGGCATGTAGTCAAAAGCCTCCGGTCGGA
GGCTTTTGACTTGGCTGAGGAGTGCCGTTAATTAAGTTCAGTGATGGTGGTGGTGATGGCTTCCCTTGTA
GAGTTCGTCCATTCCGTGAGTAATGCCTGCAGCGGTCACGAATTCTAACAGAACCATGTGATCGCGTTTT
TCGTTCGGATCTTTGCTCAGGACTGACTGGGTGCTCAGGTAGTGGTTGTCAGGTAACAGTACAGGCCCGT
CACCAATCGGCGTGTTTTGTTGATAATGATCCGCTAATTGAACGCTGCCGTCTTCCACGTTATGGCGAAT
TTTGAAATTTGCCTTGATACCGTTTTTCTGTTTATCGGCCGTAATTCTACACGTTATGAGAATTAAAGTT
ATATTCCAGCTTATGGCCTAAAATGTTGCCGTCTTCTTTGAAGTCGATACCTTTCAGTTCGATACGGTTT
ACTAATGTGTCGCCTTCAAATTTCACTTCCGCACGCGTTTTATAGGTGCCATCGTCCTTGAAGCTGATTG
TACGCTCTTGAACATATCCTTCAGGCATGGCTGATTTGAAAAAATCGTGTTGTTTCATATGATCTGGGTA
ACGACTGAAGCACTGAACGCCATAGGTCAGGGTGGTCACTAAGGTGGGCCACGGAACGGGTAATTTGCCT
GTTGTGCAAATAAACTTCAGGGTCAATTTACCATTGGTAGCGTCACCTTCGCCTTCGCCGCGCACGCTAA
ATTTGTGACCGTTCACGTCGCCGTCTAATTCCACTAAGATCGGTACTACACCCGTAAACAGCTCTTCACC
TTTGCTCATTTTTTTTTCCTCCTTAAAAAATAACAGATATAAAGTTAAACAAAATTATTTGTAGAGGGAA
ACCGTTGTGGTCTCCCTGAAT
